Addgene plasmid #132408: pHAGE-IRES-puro-NLS-dLbaCas13a-EGFP-NLS-3xFlag
Purpose: overexpression in human cells
Depositing lab: Ling-Ling Chen. Depositing organization: CAS Center for Excellence in Molecular Plant Sciences ("CEMPS"). Publication: Dynamic Imaging of RNA in Living Cells by CRISPR-Cas13 Systems. Yang LZ, Wang Y, Li SQ, Yao RW, Luan PF, Wu H, Carmichael GG, Chen LL. Mol Cell. 2019 Dec 19;76(6):981-997.e7. doi: 10.1016/j.molcel.2019.10.024. Epub 2019 Nov 19. PubMed 31757757.
Backbone
  Vector backbone: pHAGE-EF1a-IRES-puro
  Vector type: Mammalian Expression, Lentiviral
Growth in bacteria
  Bacterial resistance: Ampicillin, 100 μg/mL
  Growth temperature: 37°C
  Growth strain: NEB Stable
  Copy number: High Copy
Gene/Insert
  Gene/Insert name: dLbaCas13b
  Species: Lachnospiraceae bacterium
  Mutation: R600A; H605A; R1243A; H1248A
  Tag / fusion protein: flag (N terminal on insert)
  Cloning method: Ligation Independent Cloning
  Sequencing primers: 5′ unknown
Terms and licenses: Academic/Nonprofit Terms; Industry Terms: Not Available to Industry
Depositor comments: Plasmid is prone to recombination. Test multiple colonies to ensure the full plasmid is isolated.
How to cite: pHAGE-IRES-puro-NLS-dLbaCas13a-EGFP-NLS-3xFlag was a gift from Ling-Ling Chen (Addgene plasmid # 132408 ; http://n2t.net/addgene:132408 ; RRID:Addgene_132408)
