[The description below was written by a language model from this plasmid's Addgene catalogue record and pLannotate feature annotations shown in this document.]
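Description:
pHAGE-IRES-puro-NLS-dLbaCas13a-EGFP-NLS-3xFlag is a 13.4 kb HIV-1-based lentiviral expression plasmid built on the pHAGE-EF1a-IRES-puro backbone for overexpressing a fluorescent, catalytically dead Cas13a in human cells. It is maintained in E. coli through a high-copy ColE1/pUC-type origin and an ampicillin resistance gene. The depositor warns that it is prone to recombination, as is common for plasmids with repeated LTRs. The viral portion contains a truncated 5' LTR, the Ψ packaging signal with a gag fragment, the RRE for Rev-dependent nuclear export, the cPPT/CTS and a self-inactivating ΔU3 3' LTR. The genome can therefore be packaged when helper functions are supplied in trans, and it integrates without active LTR promoter activity.

Between the LTRs, the human EF-1α promoter drives a single bicistronic transcript. The first cistron encodes Lachnospiraceae bacterium Cas13a fused to EGFP and then a 3xFLAG epitope. The plasmid name indicates nuclear localisation signals flanking the fusion, although these are not annotated in the feature table. The recorded mutations R600A, H605A, R1243A and H1248A are presumably what the "d" (dead) prefix refers to, leaving a protein intended to bind crRNA-specified RNA targets without cutting them. An EMCV IRES then allows translation of puromycin N-acetyltransferase for selecting transduced cells, and a WPRE enhances expression.

The catalogue record has two inconsistencies. It names the insert "dLbaCas13b" and places the FLAG tag at the N terminus, whereas the plasmid name and sequence annotation indicate Cas13a with a C-terminal 3xFLAG. The associated publication concerns dynamic imaging of RNA in living cells, which fits use of this construct as an RNA-tracking probe. No crRNA cassette is annotated, so the guide would have to be supplied separately.
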