Features (pLannotate 1.2.2; 26 found; start..end, strand, type, name):
    377..634     +  LTR            5' LTR (truncated): truncated 5' long terminal repeat (LTR) from HIV-1
    681..806     +  misc_feature   HIV-1 Ψ: packaging signal of human immunodeficiency virus type 1
    790..1128    +  CDS            HIV-1 gag (fragment): gag protein from human immunodeficiency virus 1; gag
   1303..1536    +  misc_feature   RRE: The Rev response element (RRE) of HIV-1 allows for Rev-dependent mRNA export from the nucleus to the cytoplasm.
   1913..2013    +  CDS            Rev (fragment): human immunodeficiency virus 1 (HIV-1) Rev protein; rev; enhances nuclear export of unspliced and incompletely spliced viral mRNAs
   2058..2175    +  misc_feature   cPPT/CTS: central polypurine tract and central termination sequence of HIV-1
   2223..3401    +  promoter       EF-1α promoter: strong constitutive promoter for human elongation factor EF-1α
   3468..7778    +  CDS            cas13a: CS13A_LACNK - Experimental evidence at protein level: Swiss-Prot protein existence level 1. CRISPR (clustered regularly interspaced short palindromic repeat), is an adaptive immune system that provides protection against mobile genetic elements (viruses, transposable elements and conjugative plasmids). CRISPR clusters contain sequences complementary to antecedent mobile elements and target invading nucleic acids. Unlike many single-component effectors, this CRISPR-Cas system targets RNA (PubMed:28475872). CRISPR clusters are transcribed from pre-CRISPR RNA (crRNA) and processed into crRNA by t
   7806..8522    +  CDS            EGFP: EGFP is a basic (constitutively fluorescent) green fluorescent protein published in 1996, derived from Aequorea victoria. It is reported to be a rapidly-maturing weak dimer with moderate acid sensitivity.
   8616..8681    +  CDS            3xFLAG: three tandem FLAG® epitope tags, followed by an enterokinase cleavage site
   8793..9255    +  misc_feature   IRES: internal ribosome entry site (IRES) of the encephalomyocarditis virus (EMCV)
   9275..9874    +  CDS            PuroR: puromycin N-acetyltransferase; pac from Streptomyces alboniger; confers resistance to puromycin
   9893..10481   +  misc_feature   WPRE: woodchuck hepatitis virus posttranscriptional regulatory element
  10489..10554   +  CDS            nef (fragment): NEF_HV1Z2 - Experimental evidence at protein level: Swiss-Prot protein existence level 1. Extracellular Nef protein targets CD4(+) T-lymphocytes for apoptosis by interacting with CXCR4 surface receptors. From Human immunodeficiency virus type 1 group M subtype D (isolate Z2/CDC-Z34) (HIV-1).
  10556..10789   +  LTR            3' LTR (ΔU3): self-inactivating 3' long terminal repeat (LTR) from HIV-1
  10994..11098   +  promoter       AmpR promoter: bla
  11099..11959   +  CDS            AmpR: β-lactamase; bla; confers resistance to ampicillin, carbenicillin, and related antibiotics
  12130..12718   +  rep_origin     ori: high-copy-number ColE1/pMB1/pBR322/pUC origin of replication
  12901..12955   +  CDS            lacI (fragment): lac repressor; lacI; The lac repressor binds to the lac operator to inhibit transcription in E. coli. This inhibition can be relieved by adding lactose or isopropyl-β-D-thiogalactopyranoside (IPTG).
  12961..13001   +  rep_origin     SV40 ori (fragment): SV40 origin of replication
  13021..13058   +  CDS            lacI (fragment): lac repressor; lacI; The lac repressor binds to the lac operator to inhibit transcription in E. coli. This inhibition can be relieved by adding lactose or isopropyl-β-D-thiogalactopyranoside (IPTG).
  13071..13092   +  protein_bind   CAP binding site: CAP binding activates transcription in the presence of cAMP. E. coli catabolite activator protein
  13107..13137   +  promoter       lac promoter: promoter for the E. coli lac operon
  13141..13163   +  protein_bind   lac operator (fragment): The lac repressor binds to the lac operator to inhibit transcription in E. coli. This inhibition can be relieved by adding lactose or isopropyl-β-D-thiogalactopyranoside (IPTG). lac repressor encoded by lacI
  13195..13278   +  polyA_signal   SV40 poly(A) signal (fragment): SV40 polyadenylation signal
  13445..329     +  CDS            nef (fragment) (across the origin): NEF_HV1BR - Experimental evidence at protein level: Swiss-Prot protein existence level 1. Extracellular Nef protein targets CD4(+) T-lymphocytes for apoptosis by interacting with CXCR4 surface receptors (PubMed:14990729). From Human immunodeficiency virus type 1 group M subtype B (isolate BRU/LAI) (HIV-1).
>Addgene plasmid #132408 | pHAGE-IRES-puro-NLS-dLbaCas13a-EGFP-NLS-3xFlag | addgene full sequence | sequence record 269047 | Addgene NGS Result
TGGAAGGGCTAATTCACTCCCAAAGAAGACAAGATATCCTTGATCTGTGGATCTACCACACACAAGGCTA
CTTCCCTGATTAGCAGAACTACACACCAGGGCCAGGGGTCAGATATCCACTGACCTTTGGATGGTGCTAC
AAGCTAGTACCAGTTGAGCCAGATAAGGTAGAAGAGGCCAATAAAGGAGAGAACACCAGCTTGTTACACC
CTGTGAGCCTGCATGGGATGGATGACCCGGAGAGAGAAGTGTTAGAGTGGAGGTTTGACAGCCGCCTAGC
ATTTCATCACGTGGCCCGAGAGCTGCATCCGGAGTACTTCAAGAACTGCTGATATCGAGCTTGCTACAAG
GGACTTTCCGCTGGGGACTTTCCAGGGAGGCGTGGCCTGGGCGGGACTGGGGAGTGGCGAGCCCTCAGAT
CCTGCATATAAGCAGCTGCTTTTTGCCTGTACTGGGTCTCTCTGGTTAGACCAGATCTGAGCCTGGGAGC
TCTCTGGCTAACTAGGGAACCCACTGCTTAAGCCTCAATAAAGCTTGCCTTGAGTGCTTCAAGTAGTGTG
TGCCCGTCTGTTGTGTGACTCTGGTAACTAGAGATCCCTCAGACCCTTTTAGTCAGTGTGGAAAATCTCT
AGCAGTGGCGCCCGAACAGGGACTTGAAAGCGAAAGGGAAACCAGAGGAGCTCTCTCGACGCAGGACTCG
GCTTGCTGAAGCGCGCACGGCAAGAGGCGAGGGGCGGCGACTGGTGAGTACGCCAAAAATTTTGACTAGC
GGAGGCTAGAAGGAGAGAGATGGGTGCGAGAGCGTCAGTATTAAGCGGGGGAGAATTAGATCGCGATGGG
AAAAAATTCGGTTAAGGCCAGGGGGAAAGAAAAAATATAAATTAAAACATATAGTATGGGCAAGCAGGGA
GCTAGAACGATTCGCAGTTAATCCTGGCCTGTTAGAAACATCAGAAGGCTGTAGACAAATACTGGGACAG
CTACAACCATCCCTTCAGACAGGATCAGAAGAACTTAGATCATTATATAATACAGTAGCAACCCTCTATT
GTGTGCATCAAAGGATAGAGATAAAAGACACCAAGGAAGCTTTAGACAAGATAGAGGAAGAGCAAAACAA
AAGTAAGACCACCGCACAGCAAGCGGCCGGCCGCTGATCTTCAGACCTGGAGGAGGAGATATGAGGGACA
ATTGGAGAAGTGAATTATATAAATATAAAGTAGTAAAAATTGAACCATTAGGAGTAGCACCCACCAAGGC
AAAGAGAAGAGTGGTGCAGAGAGAAAAAAGAGCAGTGGGAATAGGAGCTTTGTTCCTTGGGTTCTTGGGA
GCAGCAGGAAGCACTATGGGCGCAGCGTCAATGACGCTGACGGTACAGGCCAGACAATTATTGTCTGGTA
TAGTGCAGCAGCAGAACAATTTGCTGAGGGCTATTGAGGCGCAACAGCATCTGTTGCAACTCACAGTCTG
GGGCATCAAGCAGCTCCAGGCAAGAATCCTGGCTGTGGAAAGATACCTAAAGGATCAACAGCTCCTGGGG
ATTTGGGGTTGCTCTGGAAAACTCATTTGCACCACTGCTGTGCCTTGGAATGCTAGTTGGAGTAATAAAT
CTCTGGAACAGATTTGGAATCACACGACCTGGATGGAGTGGGACAGAGAAATTAACAATTACACAAGCTT
AATACACTCCTTAATTGAAGAATCGCAAAACCAGCAAGAAAAGAATGAACAAGAATTATTGGAATTAGAT
AAATGGGCAAGTTTGTGGAATTGGTTTAACATAACAAATTGGCTGTGGTATATAAAATTATTCATAATGA
TAGTAGGAGGCTTGGTAGGTTTAAGAATAGTTTTTGCTGTACTTTCTATAGTGAATAGAGTTAGGCAGGG
ATATTCACCATTATCGTTTCAGACCCACCTCCCAACCCCGAGGGGACCCGACAGGCCCGAAGGAATAGAA
GAAGAAGGTGGAGAGAGAGACAGAGACAGATCCATTCGATTAGTGAACGGATCTCGACGGTATCGCCGAA
TTCACAAATGGCAGTATTCATCCACAATTTTAAAAGAAAAGGGGGGATTGGGGGGTACAGTGCAGGGGAA
AGAATAGTAGACATAATAGCAACAGACATACAAACTAAAGAATTACAAAAACAAATTACAAAAATTCAAA
ATTTTCGGGTTTATTACAGGGACAGCAGAGATCCAGTTTGGACTAGTCGTGAGGCTCCGGTGCCCGTCAG
TGGGCAGAGCGCACATCGCCCACAGTCCCCGAGAAGTTGGGGGGAGGGGTCGGCAATTGAACCGGTGCCT
AGAGAAGGTGGCGCGGGGTAAACTGGGAAAGTGATGTCGTGTACTGGCTCCGCCTTTTTCCCGAGGGTGG
GGGAGAACCGTATATAAGTGCAGTAGTCGCCGTGAACGTTCTTTTTCGCAACGGGTTTGCCGCCAGAACA
CAGGTAAGTGCCGTGTGTGGTTCCCGCGGGCCTGGCCTCTTTACGGGTTATGGCCCTTGCGTGCCTTGAA
TTACTTCCACCTGGCTGCAGTACGTGATTCTTGATCCCGAGCTTCGGGTTGGAAGTGGGTGGGAGAGTTC
GAGGCCTTGCGCTTAAGGAGCCCCTTCGCCTCGTGCTTGAGTTGAGGCCTGGCCTGGGCGCTGGGGCCGC
CGCGTGCGAATCTGGTGGCACCTTCGCGCCTGTCTCGCTGCTTTCGATAAGTCTCTAGCCATTTAAAATT
TTTGATGACCTGCTGCGACGCTTTTTTTCTGGCAAGATAGTCTTGTAAATGCGGGCCAAGATCTGCACAC
TGGTATTTCGGTTTTTGGGGCCGCGGGCGGCGACGGGGCCCGTGCGTCCCAGCGCACATGTTCGGCGAGG
CGGGGCCTGCGAGCGCGGCCACCGAGAATCGGACGGGGGTAGTCTCAAGCTGGCCGGCCTGCTCTGGTGC
CTGGCCTCGCGCCGCCGTGTATCGCCCCGCCCTGGGCGGCAAGGCTGGCCCGGTCGGCACCAGTTGCGTG
AGCGGAAAGATGGCCGCTTCCCGGCCCTGCTGCAGGGAGCTCAAAATGGAGGACGCGGCGCTCGGGAGAG
CGGGCGGGTGAGTCACCCACACAAAGGAAAAGGGCCTTTCCGTCCTCAGCCGTCGCTTCATGTGACTCCA
CGGAGTACCGGGCGCCGTCCAGGCACCTCGATTAGTTCTCGAGCTTTTGGAGTACGTCGTCTTTAGGTTG
GGGGGAGGGGTTTTATGCGATGGAGTTTCCCCACACTGAGTGGGTGGAGACTGAAGTTAGGCCAGCTTGG
CACTTGATGTAATTCTCCTTGGAATTTGCCCTTTTTGAGTTTGGATCTTGGTTCATTCTCAAGCCTCAGA
CAGTGGTTCAAAGTTTTTTTCTTCCATTTCAGGTGTCGTGAAGCGGCCGCATGAAGCGACCTGCCGCCAC
AAAGAAGGCTGGACAGGCTAAGAAGAAGAAAGCTAGCATGAAGATCAGCAAGGTGCGGGAGGAGAACAGA
GGCGCCAAGCTGACCGTGAATGCCAAGACAGCCGTGGTGTCTGAGAACCGGAGCCAGGAGGGCATCCTGT
ATAATGACCCAAGCAGGTACGGCAAGTCCCGCAAGAACGACGAGGATAGGGACCGCTATATCGAGAGCAG
ACTGAAGAGCTCCGGCAAGCTGTACCGGATCTTTAACGAGGATAAGAATAAGCGCGAGACAGACGAGCTG
CAGTGGTTCCTGTCCGAGATCGTGAAGAAGATCAACCGGAGAAATGGCCTGGTGCTGTCCGACATGCTGT
CTGTGGACGATAGAGCCTTCGAGAAGGCCTTTGAGAAGTACGCCGAGCTGTCTTATACCAACAGGCGCAA
TAAGGTGTCCGGCTCTCCCGCCTTCGAGACATGCGGAGTGGATGCAGCAACAGCAGAGCGGCTGAAGGGA
ATCATCTCCGAGACAAACTTCATCAACAGAATCAAGAACAACATCGACAACAAGGTGTCTGAGGACATCA
TCGATCGGATCATCGCCAAGTACCTGAAGAAGAGCCTGTGCCGGGAGAGAGTGAAGAGAGGCCTGAAGAA
GCTGCTGATGAATGCCTTTGATCTGCCATACTCTGATCCCGACATCGATGTGCAGAGGGACTTCATCGAT
TATGTGCTGGAGGACTTTTACCACGTGCGGGCCAAGAGCCAGGTGAGCAGATCCATCAAGAACATGAATA
TGCCCGTGCAGCCTGAGGGCGACGGCAAGTTCGCCATCACCGTGAGCAAGGGCGGCACAGAGTCTGGCAA
CAAGCGCAGCGCCGAGAAGGAGGCCTTCAAGAAGTTTCTGAGCGATTACGCCTCCCTGGACGAGAGGGTG
CGCGACGATATGCTGCGGAGAATGAGGCGCCTGGTGGTGCTGTACTTTTATGGCTCCGACGATTCTAAGC
TGAGCGATGTGAACGAGAAGTTCGACGTGTGGGAGGACCACGCAGCCCGGAGAGTGGACAATAGGGAGTT
CATCAAGCTGCCACTGGAGAACAAGCTGGCCAATGGCAAGACCGACAAGGATGCCGAGCGGATCAGAAAG
AACACAGTGAAGGAGCTGTATAGAAACCAGAATATCGGCTGCTACAGGCAGGCCGTGAAGGCCGTGGAGG
AGGACAACAATGGCCGGTACTTTGACGATAAGATGCTGAACATGTTCTTTATCCACAGAATCGAGTATGG
CGTGGAGAAGATCTACGCCAATCTGAAGCAGGTGACCGAGTTCAAGGCCCGCACAGGCTACCTGAGCGAG
AAGATCTGGAAGGATCTGATCAACTACATCTCTATCAAGTATATCGCCATGGGCAAGGCCGTGTATAACT
ATGCCATGGATGAGCTGAATGCCTCCGACAAGAAGGAGATCGAGCTGGGCAAGATCTCCGAGGAGTATCT
GTCTGGCATCTCTAGCTTCGACTACGAGCTGATCAAGGCCGAGGAGATGCTGCAGAGGGAGACAGCCGTG
TACGTGGCCTTTGCCGCAAGGCACCTGTCCTCTCAGACAGTGGAGCTGGATTCCGAGAACTCTGACTTCC
TGCTGCTGAAGCCTAAGGGCACCATGGACAAGAACGATAAGAATAAGCTGGCCTCCAACAATATCCTGAA
TTTTCTGAAGGATAAGGAGACACTGCGGGACACAATCCTGCAGTATTTCGGCGGCCACTCTCTGTGGACA
GATTTCCCATTTGACAAGTACCTGGCCGGCGGCAAGGACGATGTGGATTTTCTGACCGACCTGAAGGATG
TGATCTATAGCATGGCGAACGACTCCTTCGCCTACGCCACAGAGAACCACAACAATGGCAAGTGGAATAA
GGAGCTGATCTCCGCCATGTTTGAGCACGAGACAGAGAGAATGACAGTGGTCATGAAGGACAAGTTCTAT
TCTAACAATCTGCCCATGTTTTACAAGAACGACGATCTGAAGAAGCTGCTGATCGACCTGTATAAGGACA
ATGTGGAGAGAGCCTCTCAGGTGCCCAGCTTCAACAAGGTGTTTGTGCGCAAGAATTTCCCTGCCCTGGT
GCGGGACAAGGATAACCTGGGCATCGAGCTGGATCTGAAGGCCGACGCCGATAAGGGCGAGAATGAGCTG
AAGTTCTACAACGCCCTGTACTACATGTTCAAGGAGATCTACTACAACGCCTTCCTGAACGACAAGAATG
TGAGGGAGCGGTTCATCACCAAGGCCACAAAGGTGGCCGACAACTATGATAGGAATAAGGAGCGCAACCT
GAAGGATAGGATCAAGAGCGCCGGCTCCGACGAGAAGAAGAAGCTGCGCGAGCAGCTGCAGAATTACATC
GCCGAGAACGATTTCGGCCAGAGGATCAAGAATATCGTGCAGGTGAACCCTGACTATACCCTGGCCCAGA
TCTGCCAGCTGATCATGACAGAGTACAACCAGCAGAACAATGGCTGTATGCAGAAGAAGAGCGCCGCCCG
GAAGGATATCAATAAGGACTCCTACCAGCACTATAAGATGCTGCTGCTGGTGAACCTGAGAAAGGCCTTC
CTGGAGTTTATCAAGGAGAATTATGCCTTTGTGCTGAAGCCCTACAAGCACGACCTGTGCGATAAGGCCG
ACTTCGTGCCTGATTTTGCCAAGTACGTGAAGCCCTACGCCGGCCTGATCAGCAGGGTGGCAGGCAGCTC
CGAGCTGCAGAAGTGGTATATCGTGTCCCGCTTTCTGTCTCCTGCCCAGGCCAACCACATGCTGGGCTTC
CTGCACTCCTACAAGCAGTACGTGTGGGACATCTACAGGCGCGCCTCTGAGACAGGCACCGAGATCAATC
ACAGCATCGCCGAGGATAAGATCGCCGGCGTGGACATCACCGACGTGGATGCCGTGATCGATCTGAGCGT
GAAGCTGTGCGGCACAATCTCTAGCGAGATCTCCGACTACTTCAAGGACGATGAGGTGTACGCCGAGTAT
ATCTCCTCTTACCTGGATTTTGAGTATGACGGCGGCAACTACAAGGATAGCCTGAATAGGTTCTGTAACT
CCGATGCCGTGAATGACCAGAAGGTGGCCCTGTACTATGACGGCGAGCACCCTAAGCTGAACCGCAATAT
CATCCTGAGCAAGCTGTACGGCGAGCGGAGATTTCTGGAGAAGATCACCGATCGGGTGAGCCGGAGCGAC
ATCGTGGAGTACTATAAGCTGAAGAAGGAGACAAGCCAGTACCAGACAAAGGGCATCTTCGATAGCGAGG
ACGAGCAGAAGAACATCAAGAAGTTTCAGGAGATGAAGAATATCGTGGAGTTCAGAGATCTGATGGACTA
TAGCGAGATCGCCGATGAGCTGCAGGGCCAGCTGATCAACTGGATCTACCTGCGGGAGCGGGACCTGATG
AATTTCCAGCTGGGCTACCACTATGCCTGCCTGAACAATGATTCCAACAAGCAGGCCACCTATGTGACAC
TGGACTACCAGGGCAAGAAGAATCGGAAGATCAACGGCGCCATCCTGTATCAGATCTGTGCCATGTATAT
CAATGGCCTGCCTCTGTACTATGTGGACAAGGATAGCTCCGAGTGGACCGTGTCTGACGGCAAGGAGAGC
ACAGGCGCCAAGATCGGCGAGTTCTACAGATATGCCAAGTCCTTTGAGAACACCTCTGATTGCTACGCCA
GCGGCCTGGAGATCTTTGAGAATATCAGCGAGCACGACAACATCACAGAGCTGGCCAATTATATCGAGGC
CTTTCGCTACTACAGCAGCTTCGACCGGAGCTTCCTGGGCATCTACTCTGAGGTGTTCGATCGGTTCTTT
ACCTACGACCTGAAGTATAGAAAGAACGTGCCAACAATCCTGTATAACATCCTGCTGCAGCACTTCGTGA
ACGTGAGGTTCGAGTTCGTGAGCGGCAAGAAGATGATCGGCATCGATAAGAAGGACCGCAAGATCGCCAA
GGAGAAGGAGTGTGCCCGGATCACCATCAGAGAGAAGAACGGCGTGTATAGCGAGCAGTTTACCTACAAG
CTGAAGAATGGCACAGTGTATGTGGATGCCAGGGACAAGAGATACCTGCAGTCCATCATCAGGCTGCTGT
TCTATCCAGAGAAGGTGAACATGGATGAGATGATCGAGGTGAAGGAGAAGAAGAAGCCCTCCGACAACAA
TACCGGCAAGGGCTACTCTAAGAGGGATCGCCAGCAGGACCGCAAGGAGTACGATAAGTATAAGGAGAAG
AAGAAGAAGGAGGGCAATTTCCTGAGCGGCATGGGCGGCAACATCAATTGGGACGAGATCAATGCCCAGC
TGAAGAACAGTCTAGAGGCGCTACCGGTCGCCACCATGGTGAGCAAGGGCGAGGAGCTGTTCACCGGGGT
GGTGCCCATCCTGGTCGAGCTGGACGGCGACGTAAACGGCCACAAGTTCAGCGTGTCCGGCGAGGGCGAG
GGCGATGCCACCTACGGCAAGCTGACCCTGAAGTTCATCTGCACCACCGGCAAGCTGCCCGTGCCCTGGC
CCACCCTCGTGACCACCCTGACCTACGGCGTGCAGTGCTTCAGCCGCTACCCCGACCACATGAAGCAGCA
CGACTTCTTCAAGTCCGCCATGCCCGAAGGCTACGTCCAGGAGCGCACCATCTTCTTCAAGGACGACGGC
AACTACAAGACCCGCGCCGAGGTGAAGTTCGAGGGCGACACCCTGGTGAACCGCATCGAGCTGAAGGGCA
TCGACTTCAAGGAGGACGGCAACATCCTGGGGCACAAGCTGGAGTACAACTACAACAGCCACAACGTCTA
TATCATGGCCGACAAGCAGAAGAACGGCATCAAGGTGAACTTCAAGATCCGCCACAACATCGAGGACGGC
AGCGTGCAGCTCGCCGACCACTACCAGCAGAACACCCCCATCGGCGACGGCCCCGTGCTGCTGCCCGACA
ACCACTACCTGAGCACCCAGTCCGCCCTGAGCAAAGACCCCAACGAGAAGCGCGATCACATGGTCCTGCT
GGAGTTCGTGACCGCCGCCGGGATCACTCTCGGCATGGACGAGCTGTACAAGTCGAATTCTAAGCCAGGA
TTCCATATGAAGCGACCTGCCGCCACAAAGAAGGCTGGACAGGCTAAGAAGAAGAAACAACGCGTGCAGC
TAAGCGACTACAAAGACCATGACGGTGATTATAAAGATCATGACATCGATTACAAGGATGACGATGACAA
GTAAGGATCCCTCCCCCCCCCCTAACGTTACTGGCCGAAGCCGCTTGGAATAAGGCCGGTGTGCGTTTGT
CTATATGTTATTTTCCACCATATTGCCGTCTTTTGGCAATGTGAGGGCCCGGAAACCTGGCCCTGTCTTC
TTGACGAGCATTCCTAGGGGTCTTTCCCCTCTCGCCAAAGGAATGCAAGGTCTGTTGAATGTCGTGAAGG
AAGCAGTTCCTCTGGAAGCTTCTTGAAGACAAACAACGTCTGTAGCGACCCTTTGCAGGCAGCGGAACCC
CCCACCTGGCGACAGGTGCCTCTGCGGCCAAAAGCCACGTGTATAAGATACACCTGCAAAGGCGGCACAA
CCCCAGTGCCACGTTGTGAGTTGGATAGTTGTGGAAAGAGTCAAATGGCTCTCCTCAAGCGTATTCAACA
AGGGGCTGAAGGATGCCCAGAAGGTACCCCATTGTATGGGATCTGATCTGGGGCCTCGGTGCACATGCTT
TACATGTGTTTAGTCGAGGTTAAAAAAACGTCTAGGCCCCCCGAACCACGGGGACGTGGTTTTCCTTTGA
AAAACACGATGATAAGGATCCACCGGAGCTTACCATGACCGAGTACAAGCCCACGGTGCGCCTCGCCACC
CGCGACGACGTCCCCAGGGCCGTACGCACCCTCGCCGCCGCGTTCGCCGACTACCCCGCCACGCGCCACA
CCGTCGATCCGGACCGCCACATCGAGCGGGTCACCGAGCTGCAAGAACTCTTCCTCACGCGCGTCGGGCT
CGACATCGGCAAGGTGTGGGTCGCGGACGACGGCGCCGCGGTGGCGGTCTGGACCACGCCGGAGAGCGTC
GAAGCGGGGGCGGTGTTCGCCGAGATCGGCCCGCGCATGGCCGAGTTGAGCGGTTCCCGGCTGGCCGCGC
AGCAACAGATGGAAGGCCTCCTGGCGCCGCACCGGCCCAAGGAGCCCGCGTGGTTCCTGGCCACCGTCGG
CGTCTCGCCCGACCACCAGGGCAAGGGTCTGGGCAGCGCCGTCGTGCTCCCCGGAGTGGAGGCGGCCGAG
CGCGCCGGGGTGCCCGCCTTCCTGGAGACCTCCGCGCCCCGCAACCTCCCCTTCTACGAGCGGCTCGGCT
TCACCGTCACCGCCGACGTCGAGGTGCCCGAAGGACCGCGCACCTGGTGCATGACCCGCAAGCCCGGTGC
CTGACGCCCATCGATAGATCCTAATCAACCTCTGGATTACAAAATTTGTGAAAGATTGACTGGTATTCTT
AACTATGTTGCTCCTTTTACGCTATGTGGATACGCTGCTTTAATGCCTTTGTATCATGCTATTGCTTCCC
GTATGGCTTTCATTTTCTCCTCCTTGTATAAATCCTGGTTGCTGTCTCTTTATGAGGAGTTGTGGCCCGT
TGTCAGGCAACGTGGCGTGGTGTGCACTGTGTTTGCTGACGCAACCCCCACTGGTTGGGGCATTGCCACC
ACCTGTCAGCTCCTTTCCGGGACTTTCGCTTTCCCCCTCCCTATTGCCACGGCGGAACTCATCGCCGCCT
GCCTTGCCCGCTGCTGGACAGGGGCTCGGCTGTTGGGCACTGACAATTCCGTGGTGTTGTCGGGGAAATC
ATCGTCCTTTCCTTGGCTGCTCGCCTGTGTTGCCACCTGGATTCTGCGCGGGACGTCCTTCTGCTACGTC
CCTTCGGCCCTCAATCCAGCGGACCTTCCTTCCCGCGGCCTGCTGCCGGCTCTGCGGCCTCTTCCGCGTC
TTCGCCTTCGCCCTCAGACGAGTCGGATCTCCCTTTGGGCCGCCTCCCCGCCTGAGATCCTTTAAGACCA
ATGACTTACAAGGCAGCTGTAGATCTTAGCCACTTTTTAAAAGAAAAGGGGGGACTGGAAGGGCTAATTC
ACTCCCAACGAAGACAAGATCTGCTTTTTGCTTGTACTGGGTCTCTCTGGTTAGACCAGATCTGAGCCTG
GGAGCTCTCTGGCTAACTAGGGAACCCACTGCTTAAGCCTCAATAAAGCTTGCCTTGAGTGCTTCAAGTA
GTGTGTGCCCGTCTGTTGTGTGACTCTGGTAACTAGAGATCCCTCAGACCCTTTTAGTCAGTGTGGAAAA
TCTCTAGCAGTAGTAGTTCATGTCATCTTATTATTCAGTATTTATAACTTGCAAAGAAATGAATATCAGA
GAGTGAGAGGCCCGGGTTAATTAAGGAAAGGGCTAGATCATTCTTGAAGACGAAAGGGCCTCGTGATACG
CCTATTTTTATAGGTTAATGTCATGATAATAATGGTTTCTTAGACGTCAGGTGGCACTTTTCGGGGAAAT
GTGCGCGGAACCCCTATTTGTTTATTTTTCTAAATACATTCAAATATGTATCCGCTCATGAGACAATAAC
CCTGATAAATGCTTCAATAATATTGAAAAAGGAAGAGTATGAGTATTCAACATTTCCGTGTCGCCCTTAT
TCCCTTTTTTGCGGCATTTTGCCTTCCTGTTTTTGCTCACCCAGAAACGCTGGTGAAAGTAAAAGATGCT
GAAGATCAGTTGGGTGCACGAGTGGGTTACATCGAACTGGATCTCAACAGCGGTAAGATCCTTGAGAGTT
TTCGCCCCGAAGAACGTTTTCCAATGATGAGCACTTTTAAAGTTCTGCTATGTGGCGCGGTATTATCCCG
TGTTGACGCCGGGCAAGAGCAACTCGGTCGCCGCATACACTATTCTCAGAATGACTTGGTTGAGTACTCA
CCAGTCACAGAAAAGCATCTTACGGATGGCATGACAGTAAGAGAATTATGCAGTGCTGCCATAACCATGA
GTGATAACACTGCGGCCAACTTACTTCTGACAACGATCGGAGGACCGAAGGAGCTAACCGCTTTTTTGCA
CAACATGGGGGATCATGTAACTCGCCTTGATCGTTGGGAACCGGAGCTGAATGAAGCCATACCAAACGAC
GAGCGTGACACCACGATGCCTGTAGCAATGGCAACAACGTTGCGCAAACTATTAACTGGCGAACTACTTA
CTCTAGCTTCCCGGCAACAATTAATAGACTGGATGGAGGCGGATAAAGTTGCAGGACCACTTCTGCGCTC
GGCCCTTCCGGCTGGCTGGTTTATTGCTGATAAATCTGGAGCCGGTGAGCGTGGGTCTCGCGGTATCATT
GCAGCACTGGGGCCAGATGGTAAGCCCTCCCGTATCGTAGTTATCTACACGACGGGGAGTCAGGCAACTA
TGGATGAACGAAATAGACAGATCGCTGAGATAGGTGCCTCACTGATTAAGCATTGGTAACTGTCAGACCA
AGTTTACTCATATATACTTTAGATTGATTTAAAACTTCATTTTTAATTTAAAAGGATCTAGGTGAAGATC
CTTTTTGATAATCTCATGACCAAAATCCCTTAACGTGAGTTTTCGTTCCACTGAGCGTCAGACCCCGTAG
AAAAGATCAAAGGATCTTCTTGAGATCCTTTTTTTCTGCGCGTAATCTGCTGCTTGCAAACAAAAAAACC
ACCGCTACCAGCGGTGGTTTGTTTGCCGGATCAAGAGCTACCAACTCTTTTTCCGAAGGTAACTGGCTTC
AGCAGAGCGCAGATACCAAATACTGTTCTTCTAGTGTAGCCGTAGTTAGGCCACCACTTCAAGAACTCTG
TAGCACCGCCTACATACCTCGCTCTGCTAATCCTGTTACCAGTGGCTGCTGCCAGTGGCGATAAGTCGTG
TCTTACCGGGTTGGACTCAAGACGATAGTTACCGGATAAGGCGCAGCGGTCGGGCTGAACGGGGGGTTCG
TGCACACAGCCCAGCTTGGAGCGAACGACCTACACCGAACTGAGATACCTACAGCGTGAGCTATGAGAAA
GCGCCACGCTTCCCGAAGGGAGAAAGGCGGACAGGTATCCGGTAAGCGGCAGGGTCGGAACAGGAGAGCG
CACGAGGGAGCTTCCAGGGGGAAACGCCTGGTATCTTTATAGTCCTGTCGGGTTTCGCCACCTCTGACTT
GAGCGTCGATTTTTGTGATGCTCGTCAGGGGGGCGGAGCCTATGGAAAAACGCCAGCAACGCGGCCTTTT
TACGGTTCCTGGCCTTTTGCTGGCCTTTTGCTCACATGTTCTTTCCTGCGTTATCCCCTGATTCTGTGGA
TAACCGTATTACCGCCTTTGAGTGAGCTGATACCGCTCGCCGCAGCCGAACGACCGAGCGCAGCGAGTCA
GTGAGCGAGGAAGCGGAAGAGCGCCCAATACGCAAACCGCCTCTCCCCGCGCGTTGGCCGATTCATTAAT
GCAGCAAGCTCATGGCTGACTAATTTTTTTTATTTATGCAGAGGCCGAGGCTTTTGCAAAAAGCTCCCCG
TGGCACGACAGGTTTCCCGACTGGAAAGCGGGCAGTGAGCGCAACGCAATTAATGTGAGTTAGCTCACTC
ATTAGGCACCCCAGGCTTTACACTTTATGCTTCCGGCTCGTATGTTGTGTGGAATTGTGAGCGGATAACA
ATTTCACACAGGAAACAGCTATGACATGATTACGAATTTCACAAATAAAGCATTTTTTTCACTGCATTCT
AGTTGTGGTTTGTCCAAACTCATCAATGTATCTTATCATGTCTGGATCAACTGGATAACTCAAGCTAACC
AAAATCATCCCAAACTTCCCACCCCATACCCTATTACCACTGCCAATTACCTGTGGTTTCATTTACTCTA
AACCTGTGATTCCTCTGAATTATTTTCATTTTAAAGAAATTGTATTTGTTAAATATGTACTACAAACTTA
GTAGT
